>Addgene plasmid #185923 | pMRE-Himar-131 | addgene full sequence | sequence record 377500 | Addgene NGS Result
CTAGATGCATGCTCGAGCGGCCGCCAGTGTGATGGATTGAAAAAGGAAGAGTATGAGTATTCAACATTTC
CGTGTCGCCCTTATTCCCTTTTTTGCGGCATTTTGCCTTCCTGTTTTTGCTCACCCAGAAACGCTGGTGA
AAGTAAAAGATGCTGAAGATCAGTTGGGTGCACGAGTGGGTTACATCGAACTGGATCTCAACAGCGGTAA
GATCCTTGAGAGTTTTCGCCCCGAAGAACGTTTTCCAATGATGAGCACTTTTAAAGTTCTGCTAACAGGT
TGGCTGATAAGTCCCCGGTCTGACACATAGATGGCGTCGCTAGTATTAAATGCATATTATTTTTATATAG
TACCAACCTTCAAATGATTCCCAGATCTCAAACTGGAACAACACTCAACCCTATCTCGGTCTATTCTTTT
GATTTATAAGGGATTTTGCCGATTTCGGCCTATTGGTTAAAAAATGAGCTGATTTAACAAAAATTTAACG
CGAATTTTAACAAAATATTAACGCTTACAATTTAGGTGGCACTTTTCGGGGAAATGTGCGCGGAACCAGA
TCCGGCCACGATGCGTCCGGCGTAGAGGATCTGAAGATCAGCAGTTCAACCTGTTGATAGTACGTACTAA
GCTCTCATGTTTCACGTACTAAGCTCTCATGTTTAACGTACTAAGCTCTCATGTTTAACGAACTAAACCC
TCATGGCTAACGTACTAAGCTCTCATGGCTAACGTACTAAGCTCTCATGTTTCACGTACTAAGCTCTCAT
GTTTGAACAATAAAATTAATATAAATCAGCAACTTAAATAGCCTCTAAGGTTTTAAGTTTTATAAGAAAA
AAAAGAATATATAAGGCTTTTAAAGCTTTTAAGGTTTAACGGTTGTGGACAACAAGCCAGGGATGTAACG
CACTGAGAAGCCCTTAGAGCCTCTCAAAGCAATTTTGAGTGACACAGGAACACTTAACGGCTGACATGGG
AATTCTTGAAGACGAAAGGGCCTCGTGATACGCCTATTTTTATAGGTTAATGTCATGATAATAATGGTTT
CTTAGACGTCAGGTGGCACTTTTCGGGGTTAATTAAGGGCTGCAGGAATTCGATATCAAGCTTATCGATA
CCGTCGAAATTCTGATTAATAATTTGTTTAAATTTTTCGTTTGGCGTGAGGTATCCAAGTCTTTTACGAG
GTCGATTATTGAGTTTATTTTCAATCCACTTAATCTGTTTGTTGGTTACTTCACTAAAGTCCTTACCCTT
TGGGATATACTGCCTGATAAGCCCGTTGGTGTTTTCATTGGCACCACGTTCCCATGAGTGGTATGGTTTG
CAAAAATAGAATTTTATTTCCAATTTTTGCGCAATTTCCTCGTGCTCTAGAATATAAACTGCCAGGAATT
GGGGATCGGATTCGAGCTCGCACGCTGCCGCAAGCACTCAGGGCGCAAGGGCTGCTAAAGGAAGCGGAAC
ACGTAGAAAGCCAGTCCGCAGAAACGGTGCTGACCCCGGATGAATGTCAGCTACTGGGCTATCTGGACAA
GGGAAAACGCAAGCGCAAAGAGAAAGCAGGTAGCTTGCAGTGGGCTTACATGGCGATAGCTAGACTGGGC
GGTTTTATGGACAGCAAGCGAACCGGAATTGCCAGCTGGGGCGCCCTCTGGTAAGGTTGGGAAGCCCTGC
AAAGTAAACTGGATGGCTTTCTTGCCGCCAAGGATCTGATGGCGCAGGGGATCAAGATCTGATCAAGAGA
CAGGATACTAGTGGAGGAAGAAAAAAATGAGCAAGGGCGAGGAGCTGTTCACCGGGGTGGTGCCCATCCT
GGTCGAGCTGGACGGCGACGTAAACGGCCACAAGTTCAGCGTGTCCGGCGAGGGCGAGGGCGATGCCACC
TACGGCAAGCTGACCCTGAAGTTCATCTGCACCACCGGCAAGCTGCCCGTGCCCTGGCCCACCCTCGTGA
CCACCCTGTCCTGGGGCGTGCAGTGCTTCGCCCGCTACCCCGACCACATGAAGCAGCACGACTTCTTCAA
GTCCGCCATGCCCGAAGGCTACGTCCAGGAGCGCACCATCTTCTTCAAGGACGACGGCAACTACAAGACC
CGCGCCGAGGTGAAGTTCGAGGGCGACACCCTGGTGAACCGCATCGAGCTGAAGGGCATCGACTTCAAGG
AGGACGGCAACATCCTGGGGCACAAGCTGGAGTACAACTACTTTAGCGACAACGTCTATATCACCGCCGA
CAAGCAGAAGAACGGCATCAAGGCCAACTTCAAGATCCGCCACAACATCGAGGACGGCGGCGTGCAGCTC
GCCGACCACTACCAGCAGAACACCCCCATCGGCGACGGCCCCGTGCTGCTGCCCGACAACCACTACCTGA
GCACCCAGTCCAAGCTGAGCAAAGACCCCAACGAGAAGCGCGATCACATGGTCCTGCTGGAGTTCGTGAC
CGCCGCCGGGATCACTCTCGGCATGGACGAGCTGTACAAGTAATTAGCTGAGCTTGGACTCCTGTTGATA
GATCCAGTAATGACCTCAGAACTCCATCTGGATTTGTTCAGAACGCTCGGTTGCCGCCGGGCGTTTTTTA
TTGGTGAGAATCCAAGCTAGCTTGGCGAGATTTTCAGGAGCTAAGGAAGCTAAAATGGAGAAAAAAATCA
CTGGATATACCACCGTTGATATATCCCAATGGCATCGTAAAGAACATTTTGAGGCATTTCAGTCAGTTGC
TCAATGTACCTATAACCAGACCGTTCAGCTGGATATTACGGCCTTTTTAAAGACCGTAAAGAAAAATAAG
CACAAGTTTTATCCGGCCTTTATTCACATTCTTGCCCGCCTGATGAATGCTCATCCGGAATTTCGTATGG
CAATGAAAGACGGTGAGCTGGTGATATGGGATAGTGTTCACCCTTGTTACACCGTTTTCCATGAGCAAAC
TGAAACGTTTTCATCGCTCTGGAGTGAATACCACGACGATTTCCGGCAGTTTCTACACATATATTCGCAA
GATGTGGCGTGTTACGGTGAAAACCTGGCCTATTTCCCTAAAGGGTTTATTGAGAATATGTTTTTCGTCT
CAGCCAATCCCTGGGTGAGTTTCACCAGTTTTGATTTAAACGTGGCCAATATGGACAACTTCTTCGCCCC
CGTTTTCACCATGGGCAAATATTATACGCAAGGCGACAAGGTGCTGATGCCGCTGGCGATTCAGGTTCAT
CATGCCGTTTGTGATGGCTTCCATGTCGGCAGAATGCTTAATGAATTACAACAGTACTGCGATGAGTGGC
AGGGCGGGGCGTAATTTTTTTAAGGCAGTTATTGGTGCCCTTAAACGCCTGGGGTAATGACTCTCTAGCT
TGAGGCATCAAATAAAACGAAAGGCTCAGTCGAAAGACTGGGCCTTTCGTTTTATCTGTTGTTTGTCGGT
GAACGCTCTCCTGAGTAGGACAAATCCGCCGCTAGGAGCTTGCGGCCGCCAGCCCGGGCAATTCGAGGGG
TATCGCTCTTGAAGGGAACTATGTTGAATAATAAAAACGAATTTTCACAAAAAAATGTGTTTTTCTTTGT
TAGACCGGGGACTTATCAGCCAACCTGTTATGTGGCGCGGTATTATCCCGTATTGACGCCGGGCAAGAGC
AACTCGGTCGCCGCATACACTATTCTCAGAATGACTTGGTTGAGTACTCACCAGTCACAGAAAAGCATCT
TACGGATGGCATGACAGTAAGAGAATTATGCAGTGCTGCCATAACCATGAGTGATAACACTGCGGCCAAC
TTACTTCTGACAACGATCGAGGCGATTAAGTTGGGTAACGCCAGGGTTTTCCCAGTCACGACGTTGTAAA
ACGACGGCCAGTGAATTAATTCTTGAAGACGAAAGGGCCTCGTGATACGCCTATTTTTATAGGTTAATGT
CATGATAATAATGGTTTCTTAGAGCTTATCGGCCAGCCTCGCAGAGCAGGATTCCCGTTGAGCACCGCCA
GGTGCGAATAAGGGACAGTGAAGAAGGAACACCCGCTCGCGGGTGGGCCTACTTCACCTATCCTGCCCGG
CTGACGCCGTTGGATACACCAAGGAAAGTCTACACGAACCCTTTGGCAAAATCCTGTATATCGTGCGAAA
AAGGATGGATATACCGAAAAAATCGCTATAATGACCCCGAAGCAGGGTTATGCAGCGGGTGAGCGCAACG
CAATTAATGTGAGTTAGCTCACTCATTAGGCACCCCAGGCTTTACACTTTATGCTTCCGGCTCGTATGTT
GTGTGGAATTGTGAGCGGATAACAATTTCACACAGGAAACACATATGGAAAAAAAGGAATTTCGTGTTTT
GATAAAATACTGTTTTCTGAAGGGAAAAAATACAGTGGAAGCAAAAACTTGGCTTGATAATGAGTTTCCG
GACTCTGCCCCAGGGAAATCAACAATAATTGATTGGTATGCAAAATTCAAGCGTGGTGAAATGAGCACGG
AGGACGGTGAACGCAGTGGACGCCCGAAAGAGGTGGTTACCGACGAAAACATCAAAAAAATCCACAAAAT
GATTTTGAATGACCGTAAAATGAAGTTGATCGAGATAGCAGAGGCCTTAAAGATATCAAAGGAACGTGTT
GGTCATATCATTCATCAATATTTGGATATGCGGAAGCTCTGTGCAAAATGGGTGCCGCGCGAGCTCACAT
TTGACCAAAAACAACAACGTGTTGATGATTCTGAGCGGTGTTTGCAGCTGTTAACTCGTAATACACCCGA
GTTTTTCCGTCGATATGTGACAATGGATGAAACATGGCTCCATCACTACACTCCTGAGTCCAATCGACAG
TCGGCTGAGTGGACAGCGACCGGTGAACCGTCTCCGAAGCGTGGAAAGACTCAAAAGTCCGCTGGCAAAG
TAATGGCCTCTGTTTTTTGGGATGCGCATGGAATAATTTTTATCGATTATCTTGAGAAGGGAAAAACCAT
CAACAGTGACTATTATATGGCGTTATTGGAGCGTTTGAAGGTCGAAATCGCGGCAAAACGGCCCCACATG
AAGAAGAAAAAAGTGTTGTTCCACCAAGACAACGCACCGTGCCACAAGTCATTGAGAACGATGGCAAAAA
TTCATGAATTGGGCTTCGAATTGCTTCCCCACCCGCCGTATTCTCCAGATCTGGCCCCCAGCGACTTTTT
CTTGTTCTCAGACCTCAAAAGGATGCTCGCAGGGAAAAAATTTGGCTGCAATGAAGAGGTGATCGCCGAA
ACTGAGGCCTATTTTGAGGCAAAACCGAAGGAGTACTACCAAAATGGTATCAAAAAATTGGAAGGTCGTT
ATAATCGTTGTATCGCTCTTGAAGGGAACTATGTTGAATAATAAAAACGAATTTTCACAAAAAAATGTGT
TTTTCTTTGTTAGACCGGATCTGCAGAATTCCAGCACACTGGCGGCCGTTA
Features (pLannotate 1.2.2; 18 found; start..end, strand, type, name):
     36..52      +  promoter       AmpR promoter (fragment): bla
     53..274     +  CDS            AmpR (fragment): β-lactamase; bla; confers resistance to ampicillin, carbenicillin, and related antibiotics
    379..523     +  rep_origin     M13 ori (fragment): M13 bacteriophage origin of replication; arrow indicates direction of (+) strand synthesis
    588..976     +  rep_origin     R6K γ ori: γ replication origin from E. coli plasmid R6K; requires the R6K initiator protein pi for replication
   1087..1127    +  misc_feature   MCS (fragment): pBluescript multiple cloning site
   1129..1374    -  CDS            TRA4_BACFG (fragment): Protein inferred from homology: Swiss-Prot protein existence level 3. Required for the transposition of the insertion element. From Bacteroides fragilis.
   1422..1739    +  CDS            tnpA (fragment): TN5P_ECOLX - Also known as tnp. Experimental evidence at protein level: Swiss-Prot protein existence level 1. Mediates transposition of transposon Tn5 by a 'cut and paste' mechanism. First, the monomeric transposase binds the 19 bp inverted DNA repeats flanking the transposon. Then, dimerization of the DNA- bound transposase creates a synaptic DNA complex. After nicking of the first DNA strand, excision of the transposon proceeds through a series of intermediates. The transposase then mediates the insertion of the transposon at a new site by strand transfer. The activity of the wild- type tran
   1778..2493    +  CDS            mTurquoise2 (fragment): enhanced monomeric variant of CFP (Goedhart et al., 2012) mammalian codon-optimized
   2507..2601    +  terminator     lambda t0 terminator: transcription terminator from phage lambda
   2616..2644    +  promoter       cat promoter (fragment): promoter of the E. coli cat gene encoding chloramphenicol acetyltransferase
   2645..3301    +  CDS            cat: CAT_ECOLX - Experimental evidence at protein level: Swiss-Prot protein existence level 1. This enzyme is an effector of chloramphenicol resistance in bacteria. From Escherichia coli. This protein is used as a marker in many commonly used cloning vectors, such as pACYC184.
   3369..3455    +  terminator     rrnB T1 terminator: Escherichia coli rrnB; transcription terminator T1 from the E. coli rrnB gene
   3599..3799    +  CDS            bla(M) (fragment): β-lactamase lacking the signal sequence; bla(M); allows cytosolic expression of β-lactamase
   3800..3866    -  CDS            lacZα (fragment): LacZα fragment of β-galactosidase; lacZ fragment
   3950..4058    -  oriT           oriT: incP origin of transfer
   4205..4226    +  protein_bind   CAP binding site: CAP binding activates transcription in the presence of cAMP. E. coli catabolite activator protein
   4241..4271    +  promoter       lac promoter: promoter for the E. coli lac operon
   4279..4295    +  protein_bind   lac operator: The lac repressor binds to the lac operator to inhibit transcription in E. coli. This inhibition can be relieved by adding lactose or isopropyl-β-D-thiogalactopyranoside (IPTG). lac repressor encoded by lacI
