[The description below was written by a language model from this plasmid's Addgene catalogue record and pLannotate feature annotations shown in this document.]
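Description:
pMRE-Himar-131 is a bacterial transposon delivery plasmid from the Chromatic Bacteria v.2 toolbox, built to insert a gene for the cyan fluorescent protein mTurquoise2 into bacterial chromosomes by Himar1 (mariner-family) transposition. The catalogue lists the backbone as unspecified, and the 5,441 nt sequence annotation shows an R6K γ origin, which replicates only where the R6K pi initiator protein is supplied. It therefore behaves as a suicide vector in recipients that lack pi. An incP origin of transfer allows conjugative mobilisation, consistent with the S17-1 donor strain named in the record. Selection is by chloramphenicol through a complete cat gene. The β-lactamase sequences are annotated only as fragments, as are the M13 origin, lacZα and multiple cloning site, and appear to be leftovers from earlier cloning steps.

The payload is the mTurquoise2 coding sequence followed by the lambda t0 terminator, then the cat promoter and cat gene followed by the rrnB T1 terminator. This layout suggests that the reporter and the resistance marker travel together as one cassette, so that integrants can be selected on chloramphenicol and recognised by cyan fluorescence. The promoter driving mTurquoise2 is not annotated. The automated annotation also does not identify the Himar1 transposase or its inverted repeats. It reports only short fragment matches to a Bacteroides transposition protein and the Tn5 transposase upstream of the reporter. A CAP site, lac promoter and lac operator sit just before an unannotated stretch of about 1.1 kb at the end of the record, which could hold the transposase gene, though the record does not confirm this. The stated aim of the toolbox is fluorescent tagging of bacteria across an extended host range.
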