Addgene plasmid #185923: pMRE-Himar-131
Purpose: Himar transposon delivery plasmid that delivers a cyan fluorescent mTurquoise2 protein gene
Depositing lab: Mitja Remus-Emsermann. Depositing organization: Freie Universitaet Berlin. Publication: Chromatic Bacteria v.2-A Himar1 Transposon-Based Delivery Vector to Extend the Host Range of a Toolbox to Fluorescently Tag Bacteria. Stocks C, Schlechter R, Remus-Emsermann M. Bacteria 2022, 1(1), 56-65 10.3390/bacteria1010006.
Backbone
  Vector backbone: Unspecified
  Vector type: Bacterial Expression
Growth in bacteria
  Bacterial resistance: Chloramphenicol, 25 μg/mL
  Growth temperature: 37°C
  Growth strain: S17-1
  Copy number: High Copy
Gene/Insert
  Gene/Insert name: mTurquoise2
  Species: Synthetic
  Cloning method: Gibson Cloning
Terms and licenses: Academic/Nonprofit Terms; Industry Terms: Not Available to Industry
Depositor comments: Please visit https://www.biorxiv.org/content/10.1101/2021.03.26.437257v1 for bioRxiv preprint.
How to cite: pMRE-Himar-131 was a gift from Mitja Remus-Emsermann (Addgene plasmid # 185923 ; http://n2t.net/addgene:185923 ; RRID:Addgene_185923)
